>Addgene plasmid #115429 | pPGK1-(AscI)-λN-T2A-SpHIS5 (pNTI347) | depositor full sequence | sequence record 217452 | pPGK1-(AscI)-λN-T2A-SpHIS5 (pNTI347) sequence 4865 bps
TTTCAATATTATTGAAGCATTTATCAGGGTTATTGTCTCATGAGCGGATACATATTTGAATGTATTTAGA
AAAATAAACAAATAGGGGTTCCGCGCACATTTCCCCGAAAAGTGCCACCTGACGTCTAAGAAACCATTAT
TATCATGACATTAACCTATAAAAATAGGCGTATCACGAGGCCCTTTCGTCTCGCGCGTTTCGGTGATGAC
GGTGAAAACCTCTGACACATGCAGCTCCCGGAGACGGTCACAGCTTGTCTGTAAGCGGATGCCGGGAGCA
GACAAGCCCGTCAGGGCGCGTCAGCGGGTGTTGGCGGGTGTCGGGGCTGGCTTAACTATGCGGCATCAGA
GCAGATTGTACTGAGAGTGCACCATATGGACATATTGTCGTTAGAACGCGGCTACAATTAATACATAACC
TTATGTATCATACACATACGATTTAGGTGACACTATAGAACGCGGCCGCCAGCTGAAGCTTCGTACGCTG
CAGGGGTCCTTTTCATCACGTGCTATAAAAATAATTATAATTTAAATTTTTTAATATAAATATATAAATT
AAAAATAGAAAGTAAAAAAAGAAATTAAAGAAAAAATAGTTTTTGTTTTCCGAAGATGTAAAAGACTCTA
GGGGGATCGCCAACAAATACTACCTTTTATCTTGCTCTTCCTGCTCTCAGGTATTAATGCCGAATTGTTT
CATCTTGTCTGTGTAGAAGACCACACACGAAAATCCTGTGATTTTACATTTTACTTATCGTTAATCGAAT
GTATATCTATTTAATCTGCTTTTCTTGTCTAATAAATATATATGTAAAGTACGCTTTTTGTTGAAATTTT
TTAAACCTTTGTTTATTTTTTTTTCTTCATTCCGTAACTCTTCTACCTTCTTTATTTACTTTCTAAAATC
CAAATACAAAACATAAAAATAAATAAACACAGAGTAAATTCCCAAATTATTCCATCATTAAAAGATACGA
GGCGCGTGTAAGTTACAGGCAAGCGATCCGTCCGGATCCTGTAGCCCTAGACTTGATAGCCATGACTTCA
ACTCAAGACGCACAGATATTATAACATCTGCATAATAGGCATTTGCAAGAATTACTCGTGAGTAAGGAAA
GAGTGAGGAACTATCGCATACCTGCATTTAAAGATGCCGATTTGGGCGCGAATCCTTTATTTTGGCTTCA
CCCTCATACTATTATCAGGGCCAGAAAAAGGAAGTGTTTCCCTCCTTCTTGAATTGATGTTACCCTCATA
AAGCACGTGGCCTCTTATCGAGAAAGAAATTACCGTCGCTCGTGATTTGTTTGCAAAAAGAACAAAACTG
AAAAAACCCAGACACGCTCGACTTCCTGTCTTCCTATTGATTGCAGCTTCCAATTTCGTCACACAACAAG
GTCCTAGCGACGGCTCACAGGTTTTGTAACAAGCAATCGAAGGTTCTGGAATGGCGGGAAAGGGTTTAGT
ACCACATGCTATGATGCCCACTGTGATCTCCAGAGCAAAGTTCGTTCGATCGTACTGTTACTCTCTCTCT
TTCAAACAGAATTGTCCGAATCGTGTGACAACAACAGCCTGTTCTCACACACTCTTTTCTTCTAACCAAG
GGGGTGGTTTAGTTTAGTAGAACCTCGTGAAACTTACATTTACATATATATAAACTTGCATAAATTGGTC
AATGCAAGAAATACATATTTGGTCTTTTCTAATTCGTAGTTTTTCAAGTTCTTAGATGCTTTCTTTTTCT
CTTTTTTACAGATCATCAAGGAAGTAATTATCTACTTTTTACAACAAATTAATTAAAATGACACTCTTTC
CCTACACGACGCTCTTCCGATCTGGCGCGCCGATCGGAAGAGCACACGTCTGAACTCCAGTCACGACGCA
CAAACACGACGACGTGAGCGTCGCGCTGAGAAACAAGCTCAATGGAAAGCTGCAAACGAAGGTCGTGGAT
CACTGCTAACGTGTGGAGATGTCGAAGAGAATCCAGGTCCTGGTAGGAGGGCTTTTGTAGAAAGAAATAC
GAACGAAACGAAAATCAGCGTTGCCATCGCTTTGGACAAAGCTCCCTTACCTGAAGAGTCGAATTTTATT
GATGAACTTATAACTTCCAAGCATACAAACCAAAAGGGAGAACAAGTAATCCAAGTAGACACGGGAATTG
GATTCTTGGATCACATGTATCATGCACTGGCTAAACATGCAGGCTGGAGCTTACGACTTTACTCAAGAGG
TGATTTAATCATCGATGATCATCACACTGCAGAAGATACTGCTATTGCACTTGGTATTGCATTCAAGCAG
GCTATGAGTAACTTTGCCGGCGTTAAAAGATTTGGACATGCTTATTGTCCACTTGACGAAGCTCTTTCTA
GAAGCGTAGTTGACTTGTCGGGACGGCCCTATGCTGTTATCGATTTGGGATTAAAGCGTGAAAAGGTTGG
GGAATTGTCCTGTGAAATGATCCCTCACTTACTATATTCCTTTTCGGTAGCAGCTGGAATTACTTTGCAT
GTTACCTGCTTATATGGTAGTAATGACCATCATCGTGCTGAAAGCGCTTTTAAATCTCTGGCTGTTGCCA
TGCGCGCGGCTACTAGTCTTACTGGAAGTTCTGAAGTCCCAAGCACGAAGGGAGTGTTGTAAAGAGTACT
GACAATAAAAAGATTCTTGTTTTCAAGAACTTGTCATTTGTATAGTTTTTTTATATTGTAGTTGTTCTAT
TTTAATCAAATGTTAGCGTGATTTATATTTTTTTTCGCCTCGACATCATCTGCCCAGATGCGAAGTTAAG
TGCGCAGAAAGTAATATCATGCGTCAATCGTATGTGAATGCTGGTCGCTATACTGCTGTCGATTCGATAC
TAACGCCGCCATCCAGTTTAAACGAGCTCGAATTCATCGATGATATCAGATCCACTAGTGGCCTATGCGG
CCGCGGATCTGCCGGTCTCCCTATAGTGAGTCGTATTAATTTCGATAAGCCAGGTTAACCTGCATTAATG
AATCGGCCAACGCGCGGGGAGAGGCGGTTTGCGTATTGGGCGCTCTTCCGCTTCCTCGCTCACTGACTCG
CTGCGCTCGGTCGTTCGGCTGCGGCGAGCGGTATCAGCTCACTCAAAGGCGGTAATACGGTTATCCACAG
AATCAGGGGATAACGCAGGAAAGAACATGTGAGCAAAAGGCCAGCAAAAGGCCAGGAACCGTAAAAAGGC
CGCGTTGCTGGCGTTTTTCCATAGGCTCCGCCCCCCTGACGAGCATCACAAAAATCGACGCTCAAGTCAG
AGGTGGCGAAACCCGACAGGACTATAAAGATACCAGGCGTTTCCCCCTGGAAGCTCCCTCGTGCGCTCTC
CTGTTCCGACCCTGCCGCTTACCGGATACCTGTCCGCCTTTCTCCCTTCGGGAAGCGTGGCGCTTTCTCA
ATGCTCACGCTGTAGGTATCTCAGTTCGGTGTAGGTCGTTCGCTCCAAGCTGGGCTGTGTGCACGAACCC
CCCGTTCAGCCCGACCGCTGCGCCTTATCCGGTAACTATCGTCTTGAGTCCAACCCGGTAAGACACGACT
TATCGCCACTGGCAGCAGCCACTGGTAACAGGATTAGCAGAGCGAGGTATGTAGGCGGTGCTACAGAGTT
CTTGAAGTGGTGGCCTAACTACGGCTACACTAGAAGGACAGTATTTGGTATCTGCGCTCTGCTGAAGCCA
GTTACCTTCGGAAAAAGAGTTGGTAGCTCTTGATCCGGCAAACAAACCACCGCTGGTAGCGGTGGTTTTT
TTGTTTGCAAGCAGCAGATTACGCGCAGAAAAAAAGGATCTCAAGAAGATCCTTTGATCTTTTCTACGGG
GTCTGACGCTCAGTGGAACGAAAACTCACGTTAAGGGATTTTGGTCATGAGATTATCAAAAAGGATCTTC
ACCTAGATCCTTTTAAATTAAAAATGAAGTTTTAAATCAATCTAAAGTATATATGAGTAAACTTGGTCTG
ACAGTTACCAATGCTTAATCAGTGAGGCACCTATCTCAGCGATCTGTCTATTTCGTTCATCCATAGTTGC
CTGACTCCCCGTCGTGTAGATAACTACGATACGGGAGGGCTTACCATCTGGCCCCAGTGCTGCAATGATA
CCGCGAGACCCACGCTCACCGGCTCCAGATTTATCAGCAATAAACCAGCCAGCCGGAAGGGCCGAGCGCA
GAAGTGGTCCTGCAACTTTATCCGCCTCCATCCAGTCTATTAATTGTTGCCGGGAAGCTAGAGTAAGTAG
TTCGCCAGTTAATAGTTTGCGCAACGTTGTTGCCATTGCTACAGGCATCGTGGTGTCACGCTCGTCGTTT
GGTATGGCTTCATTCAGCTCCGGTTCCCAACGATCAAGGCGAGTTACATGATCCCCCATGTTGTGCAAAA
AAGCGGTTAGCTCCTTCGGTCCTCCGATCGTTGTCAGAAGTAAGTTGGCCGCAGTGTTATCACTCATGGT
TATGGCAGCACTGCATAATTCTCTTACTGTCATGCCATCCGTAAGATGCTTTTCTGTGACTGGTGAGTAC
TCAACCAAGTCATTCTGAGAATAGTGTATGCGGCGACCGAGTTGCTCTTGCCCGGCGTCAATACGGGATA
ATACCGCGCCACATAGCAGAACTTTAAAAGTGCTCATCATTGGAAAACGTTCTTCGGGGCGAAAACTCTC
AAGGATCTTACCGCTGTTGAGATCCAGTTCGATGTAACCCACTCGTGCACCCAACTGATCTTCAGCATCT
TTTACTTTCACCAGCGTTTCTGGGTGAGCAAAAACAGGAAGGCAAAATGCCGCAAAAAAGGGAATAAGGG
CGACACGGAAATGTTGAATACTCATACTCTTCCTT
Features (pLannotate 1.2.2; 13 found; start..end, strand, type, name):
    190..225     +  CDS            rop (fragment): Rop protein, which maintains plasmids at low copy number; rop
    327..378     +  misc_feature   bom (fragment): basis of mobility region from pBR322
    441..459     +  promoter       SP6 promoter: promoter for bacteriophage SP6 RNA polymerase
    505..1008    +  misc_feature   CEN/ARS: S. cerevisiae CEN6 centromere fused to an autonomously replicating sequence
   1019..1043    +  promoter       ADH1 promoter (fragment): S. cerevisiae ADH1; promoter for alcohol dehydrogenase 1
   1885..1947    +  CDS            N (fragment): REGN_LAMBD - Experimental evidence at protein level: Swiss-Prot protein existence level 1. Plays a role as a transcriptional antitermination factor that allows the virus to initiate its lytic phase. Activates expression of the delayed viral early genes by modifying host RNA polymerase (RNAP) into a form that is resistant to termination signals. This antitermination function requires the host NusA protein which serves to stabilize the interaction between antitermination protein N and host RNA polymerase. From Escherichia phage lambda (Bacteriophage lambda).
   2002..2652    +  CDS            S. pombe his5: imidazoleglycerol-phosphate dehydratase, required for histidine biosynthesis; Schizosaccharomyces pombe his5; yeast auxotrophic marker; corresponds to S. cerevisiae HIS3
   2658..2855    +  terminator     TEF terminator: Ashbya gossypii TEF terminator
   2960..2978    -  promoter       T7 promoter: promoter for bacteriophage T7 RNA polymerase
   3000..3053    -  CDS            lacI (fragment): lac repressor; lacI; The lac repressor binds to the lac operator to inhibit transcription in E. coli. This inhibition can be relieved by adding lactose or isopropyl-β-D-thiogalactopyranoside (IPTG).
   3236..3824    -  rep_origin     ori: high-copy-number ColE1/pMB1/pBR322/pUC origin of replication
   3995..4855    -  CDS            AmpR: β-lactamase; bla; confers resistance to ampicillin, carbenicillin, and related antibiotics
   4856..95      -  promoter       AmpR promoter (across the origin): bla
