>Addgene plasmid #115429 | pPGK1-(AscI)-λN-T2A-SpHIS5 (pNTI347) | addgene full sequence | sequence record 225435 | Addgene Partial NGS Result
TTTCAATATTATTGAAGCATTTATCAGGGTTATTGTCTCATGAGCGGATACATATTTGAATGTATTTAGA
AAAATAAACAAATAGGGGTTCCGCGCACATTTCCCCGAAAAGTGCCACCTGACGTCTAAGAAACCATTAT
TATCATGACATTAACCTATAAAAATAGGCGTATCACGAGGCCCTTTCGTCTCGCGCGTTTCGGTGATGAC
GGTGAAAACCTCTGACACATGCAGCTCCCGGAGACGGTCACAGCTTGTCTGTAAGCGGATGCCGGGAGCA
GACAAGCCCGTCAGGGCGCGTCAGCGGGTGTTGGCGGGTGTCGGGGCTGGCTTAACTATGCGGCATCAGA
GCAGATTGTACTGAGAGTGCACCATATGGACATATTGTCGTTAGAACGCGGCTACAATTAATACATAACC
TTATGTATCATACACATACGATTTAGGTGACACTATAGAACGCGGCCGCCAGCTGAAGCTTCGTACGCTG
CAGGTCCTTTTCATCACGTGCTATAAAAATAATTATAATTTAAATTTTTTAATATAAATATATAAATTAA
AAATAGAAAGTAAAAAAAGAAATTAAAGAAAAAATAGTTTTTGTTTTCCGAAGATGTAAAAGACTCTAGG
GGGATCGCCAACAAATACTACCTTTTATCTTGCTCTTCCTGCTCTCAGGTATTAATGCCGAATTGTTTCA
TCTTGTCTGTGTAGAAGACCACACACGAAAATCCTGTGATTTTACATTTTACTTATCGTTAATCGAATGT
ATATCTATTTAATCTGCTTTTCTTGTCTAATAAATATATATGTAAAGTACGCTTTTTGTTGAAATTTTTT
AAACCTTTGTTTATTTTTTTTTCTTCATTCCGTAACTCTTCTACCTTCTTTATTTACTTTCTAAAATCCA
AATACAAAACATAAAAATAAATAAACACAGAGTAAATTCCCAAATTATTCCATCATTAAAAGATACGAGG
CGCGTGTAAGTTACAGGCAAGCGATCCGTCCGGATCCTGTAGCCCTAGACTTGATAGCCATGACTTCAAC
TCAAGACGCACAGATATTATAACATCTGCATAATAGGCATTTGCAAGAATTACTCGTGAGTAAGGAAAGA
GTGAGGAACTATCGCATACCTGCATTTAAAGATGCCGATTTGGGCGCGAATCCTTTATTTTGGCTTCACC
CTCATACTATTATCAGGGCCAGAAAAAGGAAGTGTTTCCCTCCTTCTTGAATTGATGTTACCCTCATAAA
GCACGTGGCCTCTTATCGAGAAAGAAATTACCGTCGCTCGTGATTTGTTTGCAAAAAGAACAAAACTGAA
AAAACCCAGACACGCTCGACTTCCTGTCTTCCTATTGATTGCAGCTTCCAATTTCGTCACACAACAAGGT
CCTAGCGACGGCTCACAGGTTTTGTAACAAGCAATCGAAGGTTCTGGAATGGCGGGAAAGGGTTTAGTAC
CACATGCTATGATGCCCACTGTGATCTCCAGAGCAAAGTTCGTTCGATCGTACTGTTACTCTCTCTCTTT
CAAACAGAATTGTCCGAATCGTGTGACAACAACAGCCTGTTCTCACACACTCTTTTCTTCTAACCAAGGG
GGTGGTTTAGTTTAGTAGAACCTCGTGAAACTTACATTTACATATATATAAACTTGCATAAATTGGTCAA
TGCAAGAAATACATATTTGGTCTTTTCTAATTCGTAGTTTTTCAAGTTCTTAGATGCTTTCTTTTTCTCT
TTTTTACAGATCATCAAGGAAGTAATTATCTACTTTTTACAACAAATTAATTAAAATGACACTCTTTCCC
TACACGACGCTCTTCCGATCTGGCGCGCCGATCGGAAGAGCACACGTCTGAACTCCAGTCACGACGCACA
AACACGACGACGTGAGCGTCGCGCTGAGAAACAAGCTCAATGGAAAGCTGCAAACGAAGGTCGTGGATCA
CTGCTAACGTGTGGAGATGTCGAAGAGAATCCAGGTCCTGGTAGGAGGGCTTTTGTAGAAAGAAATACGA
ACGAAACGAAAATCAGCGTTGCCATCGCTTTGGACAAAGCTCCCTTACCTGAAGAGTCGAATTTTATTGA
TGAACTTATAACTTCCAAGCATACAAACCAAAAGGGAGAACAAGTAATCCAAGTAGACACGGGAATTGGA
TTCTTGGATCACATGTATCATGCACTGGCTAAACATGCAGGCTGGAGCTTACGACTTTACTCAAGAGGTG
ATTTAATCATCGATGATCATCACACTGCAGAAGATACTGCTATTGCACTTGGTATTGCATTCAAGCAGGC
TATGAGTAACTTTGCCGGCGTTAAAAGATTTGGACATGCTTATTGTCCACTTGACGAAGCTCTTTCTAGA
AGCGTAGTTGACTTGTCGGGACGGCCCTATGCTGTTATCGATTTGGGATTAAAGCGTGAAAAGGTTGGGG
AATTGTCCTGTGAAATGATCCCTCACTTACTATATTCCTTTTCGGTAGCAGCTGGAATTACTTTGCATGT
TACCTGCTTATATGGTAGTAATGACCATCATCGTGCTGAAAGCGCTTTTAAATCTCTGGCTGTTGCCATG
CGCGCGGCTACTAGTCTTACTGGAAGTTCTGAAGTCCCAAGCACGAAGGGAGTGTTGTAAAGAGTACTGA
CAATAAAAAGATTCTTGTTTTCAAGAACTTGTCATTTGTATAGTTTTTTTATATTGTAGTTGTTCTATTT
TAATCAAATGTTAGCGTGATTTATATTTTTTTTCGCCTCGACATCATCTGCCCAGATGCGAAGTTAAGTG
CGCAGAAAGTAATATCATGCGTCAATCGTATGTGAATGCTGGTCGCTATACTGCTGTCGATTCGATACTA
ACGCCGCCATCCAGTTTAAACGAGCTCGAATTCATCGATGATATCAGATCCACTAGTGGCCTATGCGGCC
GCGGATCTGCCGGTCTCCCTATAGTGAGTCGTATTAATTTCGATAAGCCAGGTTAACCTGCATTAATGAA
TCGGCCAACGCGCGGGGAGAGGCGGTTTGCGTATTGGGCGCTCTTCCGCTTCCTCGCTCACTGACTCGCT
GCGCTCGGTCGTTCGGCTGCGGCGAGCGGTATCAGCTCACTCAAAGGCGGTAATACGGTTATCCACAGAA
TCAGGGGATAACGCAGGAAAGAACATGTGAGCAAAAGGCCAGCAAAAGGCCAGGAACCGTAAAAAGGCCG
CGTTGCTGGCGTTTTTCCATAGGCTCCGCCCCCCTGACGAGCATCACAAAAATCGACGCTCAAGTCAGAG
GTGGCGAAACCCGACAGGACTATAAAGATACCAGGCGTTTCCCCCTGGAAGCTCCCTCGTGCGCTCTCCT
GTTCCGACCCTGCCGCTTACCGGATACCTGTCCGCCTTTCTCCCTTCGGGAAGCGTGGCGCTTTCTCATA
GCTCACGCTGTAGGTATCTCAGTTCGGTGTAGGTCGTTCGCTCCAAGCTGGGCTGTGTGCACGAACCCCC
CGTTCAGCCCGACCGCTGCGCCTTATCCGGTAACTATCGTCTTGAGTCCAACCCGGTAAGACACGACTTA
TCGCCACTGGCAGCAGCCACTGGTAACAGGATTAGCAGAGCGAGGTATGTAGGCGGTGCTACAGAGTTCT
TGAAGTGGTGGCCTAACTACGGCTACACTAGAAGAACAGTATTTGGTATCTGCGCTCTGCTGAAGCCAGT
TACCTTCGGAAAAAGAGTTGGTAGCTCTTGATCCGGCAAACAAACCACCGCTGGTAGCGGTGGTTTTTTT
GTTTGCAAGCAGCAGATTACGCGCAGAAAAAAAGGATCTCAAGAAGATCCTTTGATCTTTTCTACGGGGT
CTGACGCTCAGTGGAACGAAAACTCACGTTAAGGGATTTTGGTCATGAGATTATCAAAAAGGATCTTCAC
CTAGATCCTTTTAAATTAAAAATGAAGTTTTAAATCAATCTAAAGTATATATGAGTAAACTTGGTCTGAC
AGTTACCAATGCTTAATCAGTGAGGCACCTATCTCAGCGATCTGTCTATTTCGTTCATCCATAGTTGCCT
GACTCCCCGTCGTGTAGATAACTACGATACGGGAGGGCTTACCATCTGGCCCCAGTGCTGCAATGATACC
GCGAGACCCACGCTCACCGGCTCCAGATTTATCAGCAATAAACCAGCCAGCCGGAAGGGCCGAGCGCAGA
AGTGGTCCTGCAACTTTATCCGCCTCCATCCAGTCTATTAATTGTTGCCGGGAAGCTAGAGTAAGTAGTT
CGCCAGTTAATAGTTTGCGCAACGTTGTTGCCATTGCTACAGGCATCGTGGTGTCACGCTCGTCGTTTGG
TATGGCTTCATTCAGCTCCGGTTCCCAACGATCAAGGCGAGTTACATGATCCCCCATGTTGTGCAAAAAA
GCGGTTAGCTCCTTCGGTCCTCCGATCGTTGTCAGAAGTAAGTTGGCCGCAGTGTTATCACTCATGGTTA
TGGCAGCACTGCATAATTCTCTTACTGTCATGCCATCCGTAAGATGCTTTTCTGTGACTGGTGAGTACTC
AACCAAGTCATTCTGAGAATAGTGTATGCGGCGACCGAGTTGCTCTTGCCCGGCGTCAATACGGGATAAT
ACCGCGCCACATAGCAGAACTTTAAAAGTGCTCATCATTGGAAAACGTTCTTCGGGGCGAAAACTCTCAA
GGATCTTACCGCTGTTGAGATCCAGTTCGATGTAACCCACTCGTGCACCCAACTGATCTTCAGCATCTTT
TACTTTCACCAGCGTTTCTGGGTGAGCAAAAACAGGAAGGCAAAATGCCGCAAAAAAGGGAATAAGGGCG
ACACGGAAATGTTGAATACTCATACTCTTCCTT
Features (pLannotate 1.2.2; 13 found; start..end, strand, type, name):
    190..225     +  CDS            rop (fragment): Rop protein, which maintains plasmids at low copy number; rop
    327..378     +  misc_feature   bom (fragment): basis of mobility region from pBR322
    441..459     +  promoter       SP6 promoter: promoter for bacteriophage SP6 RNA polymerase
    503..1006    +  misc_feature   CEN/ARS: S. cerevisiae CEN6 centromere fused to an autonomously replicating sequence
   1017..1041    +  promoter       ADH1 promoter (fragment): S. cerevisiae ADH1; promoter for alcohol dehydrogenase 1
   1883..1945    +  CDS            N (fragment): REGN_LAMBD - Experimental evidence at protein level: Swiss-Prot protein existence level 1. Plays a role as a transcriptional antitermination factor that allows the virus to initiate its lytic phase. Activates expression of the delayed viral early genes by modifying host RNA polymerase (RNAP) into a form that is resistant to termination signals. This antitermination function requires the host NusA protein which serves to stabilize the interaction between antitermination protein N and host RNA polymerase. From Escherichia phage lambda (Bacteriophage lambda).
   2000..2650    +  CDS            S. pombe his5: imidazoleglycerol-phosphate dehydratase, required for histidine biosynthesis; Schizosaccharomyces pombe his5; yeast auxotrophic marker; corresponds to S. cerevisiae HIS3
   2656..2853    +  terminator     TEF terminator: Ashbya gossypii TEF terminator
   2958..2976    -  promoter       T7 promoter: promoter for bacteriophage T7 RNA polymerase
   2998..3051    -  CDS            lacI (fragment): lac repressor; lacI; The lac repressor binds to the lac operator to inhibit transcription in E. coli. This inhibition can be relieved by adding lactose or isopropyl-β-D-thiogalactopyranoside (IPTG).
   3234..3822    -  rep_origin     ori: high-copy-number ColE1/pMB1/pBR322/pUC origin of replication
   3993..4853    -  CDS            AmpR: β-lactamase; bla; confers resistance to ampicillin, carbenicillin, and related antibiotics
   4854..95      -  promoter       AmpR promoter (across the origin): bla
