[The description below was written by a language model from this plasmid's Addgene catalogue record and pLannotate feature annotations shown in this document.]
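Description:
pPGK1-(AscI)-λN-T2A-SpHIS5 (pNTI347) is an empty yeast expression backbone built on pFA6a, modified by adding a CEN/ARS element (CEN6 centromere fused to an autonomously replicating sequence) so that it is maintained as a stable, low-copy episome in Saccharomyces cerevisiae. In E. coli it replicates from a high-copy ColE1/pUC-type origin and is selected with ampicillin through the β-lactamase gene. Flanking SP6 and T7 promoters and short rop, bom and lacI fragments are remnants of the cloning backbone and have no evident function here.

The expression cassette is designed to select for inserts that are cloned in frame. According to the record, the PGK1 promoter drives the cassette. The annotation software did not label this promoter, marking only a short ADH1 promoter fragment ahead of the unannotated region where it presumably lies. An AscI site named in the construct title receives the insert upstream of a short fragment of the bacteriophage λ N protein, the peptide commonly used to tether proteins to boxB RNA hairpins. This is followed by a T2A ribosome-skipping sequence (also not annotated) and the Schizosaccharomyces pombe his5 coding sequence, which complements S. cerevisiae his3 mutations, ending at the Ashbya gossypii TEF terminator. Because his5 has no promoter of its own and is translated only as a continuation of the upstream reading frame, growth without histidine reports inserts that are open and in frame, yielding an insert-λN fusion and separately released His5. This suits enrichment of productive fusion clones from pooled libraries. The two sequence records, about 4.86 kb each, differ by two nucleotides and annotate identically.
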