Addgene plasmid #115429: pPGK1-(AscI)-λN-T2A-SpHIS5 (pNTI347)
Purpose: (Empty Backbone) Selection for in-frame fusion expression constructs
Depositing lab: Nicholas Ingolia. Depositing organization: University of California, Berkeley. Publication: An Accessible Continuous-Culture Turbidostat for Pooled Analysis of Complex Libraries. McGeachy AM, Meacham ZA, Ingolia NT. ACS Synth Biol. 2019 Apr 19;8(4):844-856. doi: 10.1021/acssynbio.8b00529. Epub 2019 Apr 2. PubMed 30908907.
Backbone
  Vector backbone: pFA6a
  Backbone size (bp): 2500
  Modifications to backbone: Yeast ARS/CEN
  Vector type: Yeast Expression
  Promoter: PGK1
  Selectable markers: HIS3
  Tag / fusion protein: λN (C terminal on insert); T2A-SpHIS5 (C terminal on insert)
Growth in bacteria
  Bacterial resistance: Ampicillin, 100 μg/mL
  Growth temperature: 37°C
  Growth strain: DH5alpha
  Copy number: High Copy
Terms and licenses: Academic/Nonprofit Terms; Industry Terms: Not Available to Industry
How to cite: pPGK1-(AscI)-λN-T2A-SpHIS5 (pNTI347) was a gift from Nicholas Ingolia (Addgene plasmid # 115429 ; http://n2t.net/addgene:115429 ; RRID:Addgene_115429)
